>Addgene plasmid #146358 | pAc5.1B-lambdaN-HA-DmBicoid-PD-V5His6_G | addgene full sequence | sequence record 355567 | Addgene NGS Result
CATGAATGGCATCAACTCTGAATCAAATCTTTGCAGATGCACCTACTTCTCATTTCCACTGTCACATCAT
TTTTCCAGATCTCGCTGCCTGTTATGTGGCCCACAAACCAAGACACGTTTTATGGCCATTAAAGCTGGCT
GATCGTCGCCAAACACCAAATACATAATGAATATGTACACATTCGAGAAAGAAGCGATCAAAGAAGCGTC
TTCGGGCGGAGTAGGAGAATGCGGAGGAGAAGGAGAACGAGCTGATCTAGTATCTCTCCACAATCCAATG
CCAACTGACCAACTGGCCATATTCGGAGCAATTTGAAGCCAATTTCCATCGCCTGGCGATCGCTCCATTC
TTGGCTATATGTTTTTCACCGTTACCCGGGGCCATTTTCAAAGACTCGTCGGCAAGATAAGATTGTGTCA
CTCGCTGTCTCTCTTCATTTGTCGAAGAATGCTGAGGAATTTCGCGATGACGTCGGCGAGTATTTTGAAG
AATGAGAATAATTTGTATTTATACGAAAATCAGTTAGTGGAATTTTCTACAAAAACATGTTATCTATAGA
TAATTTTGTTGCAAAATATGTTGACTATGACAAAGATTGTATGTATATACCTTTAATGTATTCTCATTTT
CTTATGTATTTATAATGGCAATGATGATACTGATGATATTTTAAGATGATGCCAGACCAAAAGGCTTGAA
TTTCTGCGTCTTTTGCCGAACGCAGTGCATGTGCAATTGTTGTTTTTTGGAATATTCAATTTTCGGACTG
TCCGCTTTGATTTCAGTTTCTTGGCTTATTCAAAAAGCAAAGTAAAGCCAAAAAAGCGAGATGGCAATAC
CAAATGCGGCAAAACGGTAGTGGAAGGAAAGGGGTGCGGGGCAGCGGAAGGAAGGGTGGGGCGGGGCGTG
GCGGGGTCTGTGGCTGGGCGCGACGTCACCGACGTTGGAGCCACTCCTTTGACCATGTGTGCGTGTGTGT
ATTATTCGTGTCTCGCCACTCGCCGGTTGTTTTTTTCTTTTTATGCTGCGCTCTCTCTAGCGCCATCTCG
CTTACGCATGCTCAACGCACCGCATGTTGCCGTTTCCTTTTATGCGTCATTTTGGCTCGAAATAGGCAAT
TATTTAAACAAAGATTAGTCAACGAAAACGCTAAAATAAATAAGTCTACAATATGGTTACTTATTGCCAT
GTGTGTGCAGCCAACGATAGCAACAAAAGCAACAACACAGGTGGCTTTCCCTCTTTCACTTTTTGTTTGC
AAGCCGCGTGCGAGCAAGACGGCACGACCGGCAAACGCAATTACGCTGACAAAGAGCAGACGAAGTTTTG
GCGAAAAACATCAAGGCGCCTGATACGAATGCATTTGCAATAACAATTGCGATATTTAATATTGTTTATG
AAGCTGTTTGACTTCAAAACACACAAAAAAAAAAATAAAACAAATTATTTGAAAGAGAATTAGGAATCGG
ACGCTTATCGTTAGGGTAACAACAAGAAATGCTTACTGAGTCACAGCCTCTGGAAAACTGCCGCAAGCCA
GAGAGAGAGAGAAAAAGAGGGAGAGCAGCTTAGACCGCATGTGCTTGTGTGTGAGGCGTCTCTCTCTTCG
TCTCTGTTGCGCAAACGCATAGACTGCACTGAAAAAATCGATTACCTATTTTTTATGAATGAATATTTGC
ACTATTACTATTCAAAACTATTAAGATAGCAATCACATTCAATAGCCAAATACTATACCACCTGAGCGAT
GCAACGAAATGATCAATTTGAGCAAAAATGCTGCATATTTAGGACGGCATCATTATAGAAATGCTTCTTG
CTGTGTACTTTTCTCTCGTCTGGCAGCTGTTTCGCCGTTATTGTTAAAACCGGCTTAAGTTAGGTGTGTT
TTCTACGACTAGTGAATGCCCTACTAGAAGATGTGTGTTGCACAAAATGTCCCTGGAATAACCAATTTGA
AGTGCAGATAGCAGTAAACGTAAGCTAATATGAATATTATTTAACTGTAATGTTTTAATATCGCTGGACA
TTACTAATAAACCCACTATAAACACATGTACATATGTATGTTTTGGCATACAATGAGTAGTTGGGGAAAA
AATGTGTAAAAGCACCGTGACCATCACAGCATAAAGATAACCAGCTGAAGTATCGAATATGAGTAACCCC
CAAATTGAATCACATGCCGCAACTGATAGGACCCATGGAAGTACACTCTTCATGGCGATATACAAGACAC
ACACAAGCACGAACACCCAGTTGCGGAGGAAATTCTCCGTAAATGAAAACCCAATCGGCGAACAATTCAT
ACCCATATATGGTAAAAGTTTTGAACGCGACTTGAGAGCGGAGAGCATTGCGGCTGATAAGGTTTTAGCG
CTAAGCGGGCTTTATAAAACGGGCTGCGGGACCAGTTTTCATATCACTACCGTTTGAGTTCTTGTGCTGT
GTGGATACTCCTCCCGACACAAAGCCGCTCCATCAGCCAGCAGTCGTCTAATCCAGAGACCCCGGATCGG
GGTACCAACATGGACGCACAAACACGACGACGTGAGCGTCGCGCTGAGAAACAAGCTCAATGGAAAGCTG
CAAACGGTGGATCTCCTCCACATATGGCTTACCCATACGATGTTCCAGATTACGCTCCTCCAAGCTTGAA
TTCTGCAGATATCATGGCGCAACCGCCGCCAGATCAAAACTTTTACCATCATCCGCTGCCCCACACGCAC
ACACATCCGCATCCGCACTCCCATCCGCATCCGCACTCGCATCCGCACCCACATCACCAACATCCGCAGC
TTCAGTTGCCGCCACAATTCCGAAATCCCTTCGATTTGCTTTTCGATGAGCGAACGGGAGCGATAAACTA
CAACTACATACGTCCGTATCTGCCCAACCAGATGCCCAAGCCAGAGGAGCTGCCCGACTCTCTGGTGATG
CGGCGACCACGTCGCACCCGCACCACTTTTACCAGCTCTCAAATAGCAGAGCTGGAGCAGCACTTTCTGC
AGGGACGATACCTCACAGCCCCCCGACTTGCGGATCTGTCAGCGAAACTAGCCCTGGGCACAGCCCAGGT
GAAGATATGGTTTAAGAACCGTCGGCGTCGTCACAAGATCCAATCGGATCAGCACAAGGACCAGTCCTAC
GAGGGGATGCCTCTCTCGCCGGGTATGAAACAGAGCGATGGCGATCCCCCCAGCTTGCAGACTCTTAGCT
TGGGTGGAGGAGCCACGCCCAACGCTTTGACTCCGTCACCCACGCCCTCAACGCCCACTGCACACATGAC
GGAGCACTACAGCGAGTCATTCAACGCCTACTACAACTACAATGGAGGCCACAATCACGCCCAGGCCAAT
CGTCACATGCACATGCAGTATCCTTCCGGAGGGGGGCCAGGACCTGGGTCGACCAATGTCAATGGCGGCC
AGTTCTTCCAGCAGCAGCAGGTCCATAATCACCAGCAGCAACTGCACCACCAGGGCAACCACGTGCCGCA
CCAGATGCAGCAGCAGCAACAGCAGGCTCAGCAGCAGCAATACCATCACTTTGACTTCCAGCAAAAGCAA
GCCAGCGCCTGTCGCGTCCTGGTCAAGGACGAACCGGAGGCCGACTACAACTTCAACAGCTCGTACTACA
TGCGATCGGGAATGTCTGGCGCCACTGCATCGGCATCCGCTGTGGCCCGAGGCGCTGCCTCGCCGGGCTC
CGAGGTCTACGAGCCATTAACACCCAAGAATGACGAAAGTCCGAGTCTGTGTGGCATCGGCATCGGCGGA
CCTTGCGCCATCGCCGTTGGCGAGACGGAGGCGGCCGACGACATGGACGACGGAACGAGCAAGAAGACGA
CGCTACAGATCTTGGAGCCTTTGAAGGGTCTGGACAAGAGCTGCGACGATGGCAGTAGCGACGACATGAG
CACCGGAATAAGAGCCTTAGCAGGAACCGGAAATCGTGGAGCGGCATTTGCCAAATTTGGCAAGCCTTCG
CCCCCACAAGGCCCTCAGCCGCCCCTCGGAATGGGGGGCGTGGCCATGGGCGAATCGAACCAATATCAAT
GCACGATGGATACGATAATGCAAGCGTATAATCCCCATCGGAACGCCGCGGGCAACTCGCAGTTTGCCTA
CTGCTTCAATCGCTCGAGTCTAGAGGGCCCGCGGTTCGAAGGTAAGCCTATCCCTAACCCTCTCCTCGGT
CTCGATTCTACGCGTACCGGTCATCATCACCATCACCATTGAGTTTAAACCCGCTGATCAGCCTCGACTG
TGCCTTCTAAGGCCTGAGCTCGCTGATCAGCCTCGATCGAGGATCCAGACATGATAAGATACATTGATGA
GTTTGGACAAACCACAACTAGAATGCAGTGAAAAAAATGCTTTATTTGTGAAATTTGTGATGCTATTGCT
TTATTTGTAACCATTATAAGCTGCAATAAACAAGTTAACAACAACAATTGCATTCATTTTATGTTTCAGG
TTCAGGGGGAGGTGTGGGAGGTTTTTTAAAGCAAGTAAAACCTCTACAAATGTGGTATGGCTGATTATGA
TCAGTCGACCGATGCCCTTGAGAGCCTTCAACCCAGTCAGCTCCTTCCGGTGGGCGCGGGGCATGACTAT
CGTCGCCGCACTTATGACTGTCTTCTTTATCATGCAACTCGTAGGACAGGTGCCGGCAGCGCTCTGGGTC
ATTTTCGGCGAGGACCGCTTTCGCTGGAGCGCGACGATGATCGGCCTGTCGCTTGCGGTATTCGGAATCT
TGCACGCCCTCGCTCAAGCCTTCGTCACTGGTCCCGCCACCAAACGTTTCGGCGAGAAGCAGGCCATTAT
CGCCGGCATGGCGGCCGACGCGCTGGGCTACGTCTTGCTGGCGTTCGCGACGCGAGGCTGGATGGCCTTC
CCCATTATGATTCTTCTCGCTTCCGGCGGCATCGGGATGCCCGCGTTGCAGGCCATGCTGTCCAGGCAGG
TAGATGACGACCATCAGGGACAGCTTCAAGGCCAGCAAAAGGCCAGGAACCGTAAAAAGGCCGCGTTGCT
GGCGTTTTTCCATAGGCTCCGCCCCCCTGACGAGCATCACAAAAATCGACGCTCAAGTCAGAGGTGGCGA
AACCCGACAGGACTATAAAGATACCAGGCGTTTCCCCCTGGAAGCTCCCTCGTGCGCTCTCCTGTTCCGA
CCCTGCCGCTTACCGGATACCTGTCCGCCTTTCTCCCTTCGGGAAGCGTGGCGCTTTCTCATAGCTCACG
CTGTAGGTATCTCAGTTCGGTGTAGGTCGTTCGCTCCAAGCTGGGCTGTGTGCACGAACCCCCCGTTCAG
CCCGACCGCTGCGCCTTATCCGGTAACTATCGTCTTGAGTCCAACCCGGTAAGACACGACTTATCGCCAC
TGGCAGCAGCCACTGGTAACAGGATTAGCAGAGCGAGGTATGTAGGCGGTGCTACAGAGTTCTTGAAGTG
GTGGCCTAACTACGGCTACACTAGAAGGACAGTATTTGGTATCTGCGCTCTGCTGAAGCCAGTTACCTTC
GGAAAAAGAGTTGGTAGCTCTTGATCCGGCAAACAAACCACCGCTGGTAGCGGTGGTTTTTTTGTTTGCA
AGCAGCAGATTACGCGCAGAAAAAAAGGATCTCAAGAAGATCCTTTGATCTTTTCTACGGGGTCTGACGC
TCAGTGGAACGAAAACTCACGTTAAGGGATTTTGGTCATGAGATTATCAAAAAGGATCTTCACCTAGATC
CTTTTAAATTAAAAATGAAGTTTTAAATCAATCTAAAGTATATATGAGTAAACTTGGTCTGACAGTTACC
AATGCTTAATCAGTGAGGCACCTATCTCAGCGATCTGTCTATTTCGTTCATCCATAGTTGCCTGACTCCC
CGTCGTGTAGATAACTACGATACGGGAGGGCTTACCATCTGGCCCCAGTGCTGCAATGATACCGCGAGAC
CCACGCTCACCGGCTCCAGATTTATCAGCAATAAACCAGCCAGCCGGAAGGGCCGAGCGCAGAAGTGGTC
CTGCAACTTTATCCGCCTCCATCCAGTCTATTAATTGTTGCCGGGAAGCTAGAGTAAGTAGTTCGCCAGT
TAATAGTTTGCGCAACGTTGTTGCCATTGCTGCAGGCATCGTGGTGTCACGCTCGTCGTTTGGTATGGCT
TCATTCAGCTCCGGTTCCCAACGATCAAGGCGAGTTACATGATCCCCCATGTTGTGCAAAAAAGCGGTTA
GCTCCTTCGGTCCTCCGATCGTTGTCAGAAGTAAGTTGGCCGCAGTGTTATCACTCATGGTTATGGCAGC
ACTGCATAATTCTCTTACTGTCATGCCATCCGTAAGATGCTTTTCTGTGACTGGTGAGTACTCAACCAAG
TCATTCTGAGAATAGTGTATGCGGCGACCGAGTTGCTCTTGCCCGGCGTCAACACGGGATAATACCGCGC
CACATAGCAGAACTTTAAAAGTGCTCATCATTGGAAAACGTTCTTCGGGGCGAAAACTCTCAAGGATCTT
ACCGCTGTTGAGATCCAGTTCGATGTAACCCACTCGTGCACCCAACTGATCTTCAGCATCTTTTACTTTC
ACCAGCGTTTCTGGGTGAGCAAAAACAGGAAGGCAAAATGCCGCAAAAAAGGGAATAAGGGCGACACGGA
AATGTTGAATACTCATACTCTTCCTTTTTCAATATTATTGAAGCATTTATCAGGGTTATTGTCTCATGAG
CGGATACATATTTGAATGTATTTAGAAAAATAAACAAATAGGGGTTCCGCGCACATTTCCCCGAAAAGTG
CCACCTGACGTCTAAGAAACCATTATTATCATGACATTAACCTATAAAAATAGGCGTATCACGAGGCCCT
TTCGTCTTCAAGAATTAATTCTATATTCTAAAAACACAAATGATACTTCTAAAAAAAAAT
Features (pLannotate 1.2.2; 11 found; start..end, strand, type, name):
      1..2510    +  promoter       Ac5 promoter: Drosophila melanogaster actin 5C promoter
   2530..2595    +  CDS            N (fragment): REGN_LAMBD - Experimental evidence at protein level: Swiss-Prot protein existence level 1. Plays a role as a transcriptional antitermination factor that allows the virus to initiate its lytic phase. Activates expression of the delayed viral early genes by modifying host RNA polymerase (RNAP) into a form that is resistant to termination signals. This antitermination function requires the host NusA protein which serves to stabilize the interaction between antitermination protein N and host RNA polymerase. From Escherichia phage lambda (Bacteriophage lambda).
   2620..2646    +  CDS            3xHA (fragment): three tandem HA epitope tags
   2674..4140    +  CDS            bcd: BCD_DROME - Experimental evidence at protein level: Swiss-Prot protein existence level 1. Segment polarity protein that provides positional cues for the development of head and thoracic segments. Regulates the expression of zygotic genes, possibly through its homeodomain, and inhibits the activity of other maternal gene products. May also bind RNA. Interacts with Bin1 to repress transcription of bicoid target genes in the anterior tip of the embryo; a process known as retraction. From Drosophila melanogaster (Fruit fly).
   4171..4212    +  CDS            V5 tag: epitope tag from simian virus 5
   4312..4446    -  polyA_signal   SV40 poly(A) signal: SV40 polyadenylation signal
   4469..4553    -  CDS            large T antigen (fragment): large T antigen from SV40 (simian virus 40)
   4554..5001    +  CDS            TcR (fragment): tetracycline efflux protein; tet; confers resistance to tetracycline
   5047..5635    -  rep_origin     ori: high-copy-number ColE1/pMB1/pBR322/pUC origin of replication
   5806..6666    -  CDS            AmpR: β-lactamase; bla; confers resistance to ampicillin, carbenicillin, and related antibiotics
   6667..6771    -  promoter       AmpR promoter: bla
