[The description below was written by a language model from this plasmid's Addgene catalogue record and pLannotate feature annotations shown in this document.]
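Description:
pAc5.1B-lambdaN-HA-DmBicoid-PD-V5His6_G is an insect-cell expression plasmid of about 6.9 kb that produces a tagged form of the Drosophila melanogaster Bicoid protein (bcd). The catalogue lists the backbone as unknown, although the name and the annotated parts point to a pAc5.1-style vector. The Drosophila actin 5C (Ac5) promoter, which occupies the first 2.5 kb, gives strong constitutive transcription in fly cell lines. An SV40 polyadenylation signal lies downstream of the coding region, annotated on the opposite strand. In bacteria the plasmid replicates from a ColE1/pUC-type origin and is selected with ampicillin through the bla gene and its own promoter. The repository records it as low copy, even though the origin is annotated as a high-copy type. Short fragments of a tetracycline resistance gene and of SV40 large T antigen appear to be non-functional backbone remnants.

The open reading frame begins with a short fragment of the bacteriophage lambda N protein, followed by an HA epitope (annotated as a partial match to a 3xHA tag). Next come the bcd coding sequence, which the depositor derived from an NCBI reference transcript, and a C-terminal V5 tag. The name also implies a His6 tag, but the feature table does not annotate one. The "PD" in the name may refer to a bcd isoform, though the record does not explain it. The lambda N peptide binds boxB RNA hairpins, so fusions of this kind are generally used in tethering assays. In these assays the protein is artificially recruited to a boxB-containing reporter mRNA to test its effect on translation or mRNA stability. The record itself states only insect expression of DmBicoid as the purpose. The HA and V5 tags allow detection or immunoprecipitation of the fusion protein.
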