Addgene plasmid #146358: pAc5.1B-lambdaN-HA-DmBicoid-PD-V5His6_G
Purpose: Insect Expression of DmBicoid
Depositing lab: Elisa Izaurralde. Depositing organization: Max Planck Institute for Developmental Biology.
Backbone
  Vector backbone: Unknown
  Vector type: Insect Expression
Growth in bacteria
  Bacterial resistance: Ampicillin, 100 μg/mL
  Growth temperature: 37°C
  Growth strain: DH5alpha
  Copy number: Low Copy
Gene/Insert
  Gene/Insert name: DmBicoid
  Species: D. melanogaster (fly)
  Entrez Gene: bcd (a.k.a. Dmel_CG1034, BCD, BG:DS00276.7, Bcd, Bicoid, CG1034, Dm-Bcd, Dmel\CG1034, bic, mum, prd4)
  Cloning method: Unknown
Terms and licenses: Academic/Nonprofit Terms; Industry Terms: Not Available to Industry
Depositor comments: ORF extracted from NCBI:NM_169157.2 Plasmids from this collection were made available to the research community and donated after the lab closed. Please note that the sequence provided by the depositing laboratory may be theoretical/predicted or based on Sanger sequencing results. There may be discrepancies between sequencing results obtained by Addgene and the depositor sequence. If an Addgene verified sequence is not available, please contact before placing your order to request that our lab fully sequence the plasmid.
How to cite: pAc5.1B-lambdaN-HA-DmBicoid-PD-V5His6_G was a gift from Elisa Izaurralde (Addgene plasmid # 146358 ; http://n2t.net/addgene:146358 ; RRID:Addgene_146358)
